Addgene plasmid #184962: pSLS.545
Purpose: Test effect of a1/a2 length on editing priB using retron recombineering
Depositing lab: Seth Shipman. Depositing organization: J. David Gladstone Institutes. Publication: Precise genome editing across kingdoms of life using retron-derived DNA. Lopez SC, Crawford KD, Lear SK, Bhattarai-Kline S, Shipman SL. Nat Chem Biol. 2022 Feb;18(2):199-206. doi: 10.1038/s41589-021-00927-y. Epub 2021 Dec 23. PubMed 34949838.
Backbone
  Vector backbone: pET-21(+)
  Vector type: Bacterial Expression
Growth in bacteria
  Bacterial resistance: Ampicillin, 100 μg/mL
  Growth temperature: 37°C
  Growth strain: DH5alpha
  Copy number: High Copy
Gene/Insert
  Gene/Insert name: Eco1 RT and recombineering ncRNA, priB G1069A, a1/a2 length: 12
  Species: E. coli
  Mutation: priB donor G1069A
  Promoter: T7/lac
  Cloning method: Unknown
Terms and licenses: Academic/Nonprofit Terms; Industry Terms: Not Available to Industry
How to cite: pSLS.545 was a gift from Seth Shipman (Addgene plasmid # 184962 ; http://n2t.net/addgene:184962 ; RRID:Addgene_184962)
