[The description below was written by a language model from this plasmid's Addgene catalogue record and pLannotate feature annotations shown in this document.]
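Description:
pSLS.545 is a 6,601-nt bacterial expression plasmid built on the pET-21(+) backbone and used for retron-based recombineering in E. coli. It is maintained through a ColE1/pMB1-type origin, with the pBR322-derived bom and rop elements also annotated, although the catalogue lists it as high copy. Selection is by ampicillin via the bla gene under its own promoter. An f1 phage origin is present as well. The backbone carries lacI with its native promoter. The short tetracycline-resistance fragments flanking lacI appear to be non-functional pBR322 remnants.

The payload sits in a T7/lac expression unit: a T7 promoter followed by a lac operator, so transcription requires T7 RNA polymerase and is relieved from LacI repression by IPTG. A T7 gene 10 ribosome binding site drives translation of the retron Eco1 (Ec86) reverse transcriptase. According to the catalogue, the same insert also encodes a recombineering ncRNA. It is not separately annotated, but it presumably lies in the unannotated stretch between the RT coding sequence and the T7 terminator. The short His-tag and T7 gene 10B hits near the terminator look like residual vector sequence.

In this system the RT reverse transcribes part of the ncRNA into single-stranded DNA. Here the ncRNA has been engineered to carry a donor that installs the G1069A change at priB, so the resulting DNA serves as an editing template in vivo. In this variant the a1/a2 regions, the complementary ends of the ncRNA that pair to form its stem, are 12 bases long. The stated purpose is to test how a1/a2 length affects priB editing, which suggests the plasmid belongs to a series varying this length.
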