Features (pLannotate 1.2.2; 19 found; start..end, strand, type, name):
     12..440     +  rep_origin     f1 ori (sequence partly withheld): f1 bacteriophage origin of replication; arrow indicates direction of (+) strand synthesis
    493..597     +  promoter       AmpR promoter: bla
    598..1458    +  CDS            AmpR: β-lactamase; bla; confers resistance to ampicillin, carbenicillin, and related antibiotics
   1629..2217    +  rep_origin     ori: high-copy-number ColE1/pMB1/pBR322/pUC origin of replication
   2403..2542    -  misc_feature   bom: basis of mobility region from pBR322
   2644..2835    -  CDS            rop: Rop protein, which maintains plasmids at low copy number; rop
   2852..3232    +  CDS            YPB1_ECOLX: Protein predicted: Swiss-Prot protein existence level 4. From Escherichia coli.
   3304..3595    -  CDS            TcR (fragment): tetracycline efflux protein; tet; confers resistance to tetracycline
   3610..3631    -  protein_bind   CAP binding site: CAP binding activates transcription in the presence of cAMP. E. coli catabolite activator protein
   3644..4726    -  CDS            lacI: lac repressor; lacI; The lac repressor binds to the lac operator to inhibit transcription in E. coli. This inhibition can be relieved by adding lactose or isopropyl-β-D-thiogalactopyranoside (IPTG).
   4727..4804    -  promoter       lacI promoter: lacI
   4812..5091    -  CDS            TcR (fragment): tetracycline efflux protein; tet; confers resistance to tetracycline
   5113..5131    +  promoter       T7 promoter: promoter for bacteriophage T7 RNA polymerase
   5132..5156    +  protein_bind   lac operator: The lac repressor binds to the lac operator to inhibit transcription in E. coli. This inhibition can be relieved by adding lactose or isopropyl-β-D-thiogalactopyranoside (IPTG). lac repressor encoded by lacI
   5182..5204    +  RBS            RBS: efficient ribosome binding site from bacteriophage T7 gene 10 (Olins and Rangwala, 1989)
   5212..6171    +  CDS            RT86_ECOLX: Protein predicted: Swiss-Prot protein existence level 4. Participates in the synthesis of a msDNA (a branched RNA linked by a 2',5'-phosphodiester linkage to a single-stranded DNA) of unknown function. The retron transcript serves as primer and template to the reaction, and codes for the RT. From Escherichia coli.
   6445..6462    +  CDS            9xHis (fragment): 9xHis affinity tag
   6472..6521    +  CDS            SET1 (fragment): solubility-enhancement tag derived from T7 phage gene 10B
   6529..6576    +  terminator     T7 terminator: transcription terminator for bacteriophage T7 RNA polymerase
>Addgene plasmid #184962 | pSLS.545 | addgene full sequence | sequence record 376122 | Addgene NGS Result
TGGCGAATGGG
[124 nt withheld, positions 12-135]
C
[91 nt withheld, positions 137-227]
A
[49 nt withheld, positions 229-277]
CCTTTGACGTTGGAGTCCACGTTCTTT
[37 nt withheld, positions 305-341]
ACCCTATCTCGGTCTATTCTTTTGATTTATAAGGGATTTTGCCGATTTCGGCCTATTGGTTAAAAAATGA
GCTGATTTAACAAAAATTTAACGCGAATTTTAACAAAATATTAACGCTTACAATTTAGGTGGCACTTTTC
GGGGAAATGTGCGCGGAACCCCTATTTGTTTATTTTTCTAAATACATTCAAATATGTATCCGCTCATGAG
ACAATAACCCTGATAAATGCTTCAATAATATTGAAAAAGGAAGAGTATGAGTATTCAACATTTCCGTGTC
GCCCTTATTCCCTTTTTTGCGGCATTTTGCCTTCCTGTTTTTGCTCACCCAGAAACGCTGGTGAAAGTAA
AAGATGCTGAAGATCAGTTGGGTGCACGAGTGGGTTACATCGAACTGGATCTCAACAGCGGTAAGATCCT
TGAGAGTTTTCGCCCCGAAGAACGTTTTCCAATGATGAGCACTTTTAAAGTTCTGCTATGTGGCGCGGTA
TTATCCCGTATTGACGCCGGGCAAGAGCAACTCGGTCGCCGCATACACTATTCTCAGAATGACTTGGTTG
AGTACTCACCAGTCACAGAAAAGCATCTTACGGATGGCATGACAGTAAGAGAATTATGCAGTGCTGCCAT
AACCATGAGTGATAACACTGCGGCCAACTTACTTCTGACAACGATCGGAGGACCGAAGGAGCTAACCGCT
TTTTTGCACAACATGGGGGATCATGTAACTCGCCTTGATCGTTGGGAACCGGAGCTGAATGAAGCCATAC
CAAACGACGAGCGTGACACCACGATGCCTGCAGCAATGGCAACAACGTTGCGCAAACTATTAACTGGCGA
ACTACTTACTCTAGCTTCCCGGCAACAATTAATAGACTGGATGGAGGCGGATAAAGTTGCAGGACCACTT
CTGCGCTCGGCCCTTCCGGCTGGCTGGTTTATTGCTGATAAATCTGGAGCCGGTGAGCGTGGGTCTCGCG
GTATCATTGCAGCACTGGGGCCAGATGGTAAGCCCTCCCGTATCGTAGTTATCTACACGACGGGGAGTCA
GGCAACTATGGATGAACGAAATAGACAGATCGCTGAGATAGGTGCCTCACTGATTAAGCATTGGTAACTG
TCAGACCAAGTTTACTCATATATACTTTAGATTGATTTAAAACTTCATTTTTAATTTAAAAGGATCTAGG
TGAAGATCCTTTTTGATAATCTCATGACCAAAATCCCTTAACGTGAGTTTTCGTTCCACTGAGCGTCAGA
CCCCGTAGAAAAGATCAAAGGATCTTCTTGAGATCCTTTTTTTCTGCGCGTAATCTGCTGCTTGCAAACA
AAAAAACCACCGCTACCAGCGGTGGTTTGTTTGCCGGATCAAGAGCTACCAACTCTTTTTCCGAAGGTAA
CTGGCTTCAGCAGAGCGCAGATACCAAATACTGTCCTTCTAGTGTAGCCGTAGTTAGGCCACCACTTCAA
GAACTCTGTAGCACCGCCTACATACCTCGCTCTGCTAATCCTGTTACCAGTGGCTGCTGCCAGTGGCGAT
AAGTCGTGTCTTACCGGGTTGGACTCAAGACGATAGTTACCGGATAAGGCGCAGCGGTCGGGCTGAACGG
GGGGTTCGTGCACACAGCCCAGCTTGGAGCGAACGACCTACACCGAACTGAGATACCTACAGCGTGAGCT
ATGAGAAAGCGCCACGCTTCCCGAAGGGAGAAAGGCGGACAGGTATCCGGTAAGCGGCAGGGTCGGAACA
GGAGAGCGCACGAGGGAGCTTCCAGGGGGAAACGCCTGGTATCTTTATAGTCCTGTCGGGTTTCGCCACC
TCTGACTTGAGCGTCGATTTTTGTGATGCTCGTCAGGGGGGCGGAGCCTATGGAAAAACGCCAGCAACGC
GGCCTTTTTACGGTTCCTGGCCTTTTGCTGGCCTTTTGCTCACATGTTCTTTCCTGCGTTATCCCCTGAT
TCTGTGGATAACCGTATTACCGCCTTTGAGTGAGCTGATACCGCTCGCCGCAGCCGAACGACCGAGCGCA
GCGAGTCAGTGAGCGAGGAAGCGGAAGAGCGCCTGATGCGGTATTTTCTCCTTACGCATCTGTGCGGTAT
TTCACACCGCAATGGTGCACTCTCAGTACAATCTGCTCTGATGCCGCATAGTTAAGCCAGTATACACTCC
GCTATCGCTACGTGACTGGGTCATGGCTGCGCCCCGACACCCGCCAACACCCGCTGACGCGCCCTGACGG
GCTTGTCTGCTCCCGGCATCCGCTTACAGACAAGCTGTGACCGTCTCCGGGAGCTGCATGTGTCAGAGGT
TTTCACCGTCATCACCGAAACGCGCGAGGCAGCTGCGGTAAAGCTCATCAGCGTGGTCGTGAAGCGATTC
ACAGATGTCTGCCTGTTCATCCGCGTCCAGCTCGTTGAGTTTCTCCAGAAGCGTTAATGTCTGGCTTCTG
ATAAAGCGGGCCATGTTAAGGGCGGTTTTTTCCTGTTTGGTCACTGATGCCTCCGTGTAAGGGGGATTTC
TGTTCATGGGGGTAATGATACCGATGAAACGAGAGAGGATGCTCACGATACGGGTTACTGATGATGAACA
TGCCCGGTTACTGGAACGTTGTGAGGGTAAACAACTGGCGGTATGGATGCGGCGGGACCAGAGAAAAATC
ACTCAGGGTCAATGCCAGCGCTTCGTTAATACAGATGTAGGTGTTCCACAGGGTAGCCAGCAGCATCCTG
CGATGCAGATCCGGAACATAATGGTGCAGGGCGCTGACTTCCGCGTTTCCAGACTTTACGAAACACGGAA
ACCGAAGACCATTCATGTTGTTGCTCAGGTCGCAGACGTTTTGCAGCAGCAGTCGCTTCACGTTCGCTCG
CGTATCGGTGATTCATTCTGCTAACCAGTAAGGCAACCCCGCCAGCCTAGCCGGGTCCTCAACGACAGGA
GCACGATCATGCGCACCCGTGGGGCCGCCATGCCGGCGATAATGGCCTGCTTCTCGCCGAAACGTTTGGT
GGCGGGACCAGTGACGAAGGCTTGAGCGAGGGCGTGCAAGATTCCGAATACCGCAAGCGACAGGCCGATC
ATCGTCGCGCTCCAGCGAAAGCGGTCCTCGCCGAAAATGACCCAGAGCGCTGCCGGCACCTGTCCTACGA
GTTGCATGATAAAGAAGACAGTCATAAGTGCGGCGACGATAGTCATGCCCCGCGCCCACCGGAAGGAGCT
GACTGGGTTGAAGGCTCTCAAGGGCATCGGTCGAGATCCCGGTGCCTAATGAGTGAGCTAACTTACATTA
ATTGCGTTGCGCTCACTGCCCGCTTTCCAGTCGGGAAACCTGTCGTGCCAGCTGCATTAATGAATCGGCC
AACGCGCGGGGAGAGGCGGTTTGCGTATTGGGCGCCAGGGTGGTTTTTCTTTTCACCAGTGAGACGGGCA
ACAGCTGATTGCCCTTCACCGCCTGGCCCTGAGAGAGTTGCAGCAAGCGGTCCACGCTGGTTTGCCCCAG
CAGGCGAAAATCCTGTTTGATGGTGGTTAACGGCGGGATATAACATGAGCTGTCTTCGGTATCGTCGTAT
CCCACTACCGAGATATCCGCACCAACGCGCAGCCCGGACTCGGTAATGGCGCGCATTGCGCCCAGCGCCA
TCTGATCGTTGGCAACCAGCATCGCAGTGGGAACGATGCCCTCATTCAGCATTTGCATGGTTTGTTGAAA
ACCGGACATGGCACTCCAGTCGCCTTCCCGTTCCGCTATCGGCTGAATTTGATTGCGAGTGAGATATTTA
TGCCAGCCAGCCAGACGCAGACGCGCCGAGACAGAACTTAATGGGCCCGCTAACAGCGCGATTTGCTGGT
GACCCAATGCGACCAGATGCTCCACGCCCAGTCGCGTACCGTCTTCATGGGAGAAAATAATACTGTTGAT
GGGTGTCTGGTCAGAGACATCAAGAAATAACGCCGGAACATTAGTGCAGGCAGCTTCCACAGCAATGGCA
TCCTGGTCATCCAGCGGATAGTTAATGATCAGCCCACTGACGCGTTGCGCGAGAAGATTGTGCACCGCCG
CTTTACAGGCTTCGACGCCGCTTCGTTCTACCATCGACACCACCACGCTGGCACCCAGTTGATCGGCGCG
AGATTTAATCGCCGCGACAATTTGCGACGGCGCGTGCAGGGCCAGACTGGAGGTGGCAACGCCAATCAGC
AACGACTGTTTGCCCGCCAGTTGTTGTGCCACGCGGTTGGGAATGTAATTCAGCTCCGCCATCGCCGCTT
CCACTTTTTCCCGCGTTTTCGCAGAAACGTGGCTGGCCTGGTTCACCACGCGGGAAACGGTCTGATAAGA
GACACCGGCATACTCTGCGACATCGTATAACGTTACTGGTTTCACATTCACCACCCTGAATTGACTCTCT
TCCGGGCGCTATCATGCCATACCGCGAAAGGTTTTGCGCCATTCGATGGTGTCCGGGATCTCGACGCTCT
CCCTTATGCGACTCCTGCATTAGGAAGCAGCCCAGTAGTAGGTTGAGGCCGTTGAGCACCGCCGCCGCAA
GGAATGGTGCATGCAAGGAGATGGCGCCCAACAGTCCCCCGGCCACGGGGCCTGCCACCATACCCACGCC
GAAACAAGCGCTCATGAGCCCGAAGTGGCGAGCCCGATCTTCCCCATCGGTGATGTCGGCGATATAGGCG
CCAGCAACCGCACCTGTGGCGCCGGTGATGCCGGCCACGATGCGTCCGGCGTAGAGGATCGAGATCTCGA
TCCCGCGAAATTAATACGACTCACTATAGGGGAATTGTGAGCGGATAACAATTCCCCTCTAGGATCCGAA
TTCAAATAATTTTGTTTAACTTTAAGAAGGAGATATACATATGAAATCCGCTGAATATTTGAACACTTTT
AGATTGAGAAATCTCGGCCTACCTGTCATGAACAATTTGCATGACATGTCTAAGGCGACTCGCATATCTG
TTGAAACACTTCGGTTGTTAATCTATACAGCTGATTTTCGCTATAGGATCTACACTGTAGAAAAGAAAGG
CCCAGAGAAGAGAATGAGAACCATTTACCAACCTTCTCGAGAACTTAAAGCCTTACAAGGATGGGTTCTA
CGTAACATTTTAGATAAACTGTCGTCATCTCCTTTTTCTATTGGATTTGAAAAGCACCAATCTATTTTGA
ATAATGCTACCCCGCATATTGGGGCAAACTTTATACTGAATATTGATTTGGAGGATTTTTTCCCAAGTTT
AACTGCTAACAAAGTTTTTGGAGTGTTCCATTCTCTTGGTTATAATCGACTAATATCTTCAGTTTTGACA
AAAATATGTTGTTATAAAAATCTGCTACCACAAGGTGCTCCATCATCACCTAAATTAGCTAATCTAATAT
GTTCTAAACTTGATTATCGTATTCAGGGTTATGCAGGTAGTCGGGGCTTGATATATACGAGATATGCCGA
TGATCTCACCTTATCTGCACAGTCTATGAAAAAGGTTGTTAAAGCACGTGATTTTTTATTTTCTATAATC
CCAAGTGAAGGATTGGTTATTAACTCAAAAAAAACTTGTATTAGTGGGCCTCGTAGTCAGAGGAAAGTTA
CAGGTTTAGTTATTTCACAAGAGAAAGTTGGGATAGGTAGAGAAAAATATAAAGAAATTAGAGCAAAGAT
ACATCATATATTTTGCGGTAAGTCTTCTGAGATAGAACACGTTAGGGGATGGTTGTCATTTATTTTAAGT
GTGGATTCAAAAAGCCATAGGAGATTAATAACTTATATTAGCAAATTAGAAAAAAAATATGGAAAGAACC
CTTTAAATAAAGCGAAGACCTAACATTTAACTATGATAAGATTCCGTATGCGCACCCTTAGCGAGAGGTT
TATCATTAAGGTCAACCTCTGGATGTTGTTTCGGCATCCTGCATTGAATCTGAGTTACTGTCTGTTTTCC
TGAATTCGGTTTTGCATGCCGAGCAGATTGAATTGATAGATTCTGGAGACTAACCATATGGCACGTTATT
TCCGTCGTCGCAAGTTCTGCCGTTTCAGAATTCAGGAAACCCGTTTTTTCTGACGTAAGGGTGCGCAAGC
GGCCGCACTCGAGCACCACCACCACCACCACTGAGATCCGGCTGCTAACAAAGCCCGAAAGGAAGCTGAG
TTGGCTGCTGCCACCGCTGAGCAATAACTAGCATAACCCCTTGGGGCCTCTAAACGGGTCTTGAGGGGTT
TTTTGCTGAAAGGAGGAACTATATCCGGAT
